Addgene plasmid #220131: dCas9-FCPF
Purpose: Expresses dCas9-FCPF in mammalian cells
Depositing lab: Xinlai Cheng. Depositing organization: Buchmann Institute for Molecular Life Sciences. Publication: Chem-CRISPR/dCas9FCPF: a platform for chemically induced epigenome editing. Altinbay M, Wang J, Chen J, Schafer D, Sprang M, Blagojevic B, Wolfl S, Andrade-Navarro MA, Dikic I, Knapp S, Cheng X. Nucleic Acids Res. 2024 Sep 24:gkae798. doi: 10.1093/nar/gkae798. PubMed 39315698.
Backbone
  Vector backbone: pcDNA3.1
  Backbone manufacturer: Invitrogen
  Backbone size w/o insert (bp): 5369
  Total vector size (bp): 9665
  Vector type: Mammalian Expression
Growth in bacteria
  Bacterial resistance: Ampicillin, 100 μg/mL
  Growth temperature: 37°C
  Growth strain: NEB Stable
  Copy number: High Copy
Gene/Insert
  Gene/Insert name: dCas9-FCPF
  Species: Synthetic; S. pyogenes
  GenBank ID: WP_010922251.1
  Entrez Gene: cas9 (a.k.a. SD90_RS03825, SD90_03830)
  Promoter: CMV
  Tag / fusion protein: HA (C terminal on insert); Flag (N terminal on insert)
  Cloning method: Restriction Enzyme; 5′ cloning site BstEII (not destroyed); 3′ cloning site Xbal (not destroyed)
  Sequencing primers: 5′ CMV
Resource information
  A portion of this plasmid was derived from a plasmid made by: Genscript
Terms and licenses: Academic/Nonprofit Terms; Industry Terms: Not Available to Industry
How to cite: dCas9-FCPF was a gift from Xinlai Cheng (Addgene plasmid # 220131 ; http://n2t.net/addgene:220131 ; RRID:Addgene_220131)
