[The description below was written by a language model from this plasmid's Addgene catalogue record and pLannotate feature annotations shown in this document.]
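Description:
dCas9-FCPF is a mammalian expression plasmid built on the pcDNA3.1 backbone, about 9.7 kb in total, that drives production of a catalytically dead Streptococcus pyogenes Cas9 fused to an "FCPF" element. It is maintained in E. coli at high copy through a ColE1/pUC-type origin and selected with ampicillin via the bla gene. An f1 origin is also present. For selection in mammalian cells, the backbone carries a neomycin/kanamycin phosphotransferase gene under the SV40 enhancer/early promoter with an SV40 polyadenylation signal. The short annotated fragments (bom, HIV-1 LTR, ble, lacI, lac promoter/operator) look like backbone remnants or annotation matches, not functional modules.

The expression cassette consists of the CMV immediate-early enhancer and promoter, followed by a T7 promoter, an N-terminal 3xFLAG tag, and the dCas9 coding sequence, which carries the D10A and H840A mutations that abolish nuclease activity while preserving RNA-guided DNA binding. It ends with the bovine growth hormone polyadenylation signal. The catalogue entry lists a C-terminal HA tag and the FCPF portion. Neither is annotated in the feature table, though an unannotated stretch lies between the end of dCas9 and the poly(A) signal where they would presumably sit. The record does not define what FCPF is. No guide RNA cassette is annotated, so a guide would have to be supplied separately.

Judging from the associated publication title, the construct belongs to a Chem-CRISPR platform for chemically induced epigenome editing, with dCas9-FCPF as the programmable DNA-targeting component.
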