Features (pLannotate 1.2.2; 21 found; start..end, strand, type, name):
     28..80      -  misc_feature   bom (fragment): basis of mobility region from pBR322
    235..614     +  enhancer       CMV enhancer: human cytomegalovirus immediate early enhancer
    615..818     +  promoter       CMV promoter: human cytomegalovirus (CMV) immediate early promoter
    814..847     +  LTR            5' LTR (truncated) (fragment): truncated 5' long terminal repeat (LTR) from HIV-1
    863..881     +  promoter       T7 promoter: promoter for bacteriophage T7 RNA polymerase
    907..972     +  CDS            3xFLAG: three tandem FLAG® epitope tags, followed by an enterokinase cleavage site
   1009..5112    +  CDS            dCas9: catalytically dead mutant of the Cas9 endonuclease from the Streptococcus pyogenes Type II CRISPR/Cas system RNA-guided DNA-binding protein that lacks endonuclease activity due to the D10A mutation in the RuvC catalytic domain and the H840A mutation in the HNH catalytic domain
   5277..5501    +  polyA_signal   bGH poly(A) signal: bovine growth hormone polyadenylation signal
   5505..5526    +  promoter       SV40 promoter (fragment): SV40 enhancer and early promoter
   5547..5975    +  rep_origin     f1 ori (sequence partly withheld): f1 bacteriophage origin of replication; arrow indicates direction of (+) strand synthesis
   5989..6318    +  promoter       SV40 promoter: SV40 enhancer and early promoter
   6385..7176    +  CDS            neo: KKA2_KLEPN - Also known as kan, nptII. Experimental evidence at protein level: Swiss-Prot protein existence level 1. Resistance to kanamycin, neomycin, paromomycin, ribostamycin, butirosin and gentamicin B. From Klebsiella pneumoniae.
   7200..7358    +  CDS            ble (fragment): BLE_KLEPN - Experimental evidence at protein level: Swiss-Prot protein existence level 1. Binding protein with a strong affinity to the bleomycin family of antibiotics. Binds to CL990; an antimitotic-antibiotic compound. From Klebsiella pneumoniae.
   7353..7474    +  polyA_signal   SV40 poly(A) signal: SV40 polyadenylation signal
   7547..7563    -  protein_bind   lac operator: The lac repressor binds to the lac operator to inhibit transcription in E. coli. This inhibition can be relieved by adding lactose or isopropyl-β-D-thiogalactopyranoside (IPTG). lac repressor encoded by lacI
   7571..7601    -  promoter       lac promoter: promoter for the E. coli lac operon
   7616..7637    -  protein_bind   CAP binding site: CAP binding activates transcription in the presence of cAMP. E. coli catabolite activator protein
   7650..7742    -  CDS            lacI (fragment): lac repressor; lacI; The lac repressor binds to the lac operator to inhibit transcription in E. coli. This inhibition can be relieved by adding lactose or isopropyl-β-D-thiogalactopyranoside (IPTG).
   7925..8513    -  rep_origin     ori: high-copy-number ColE1/pMB1/pBR322/pUC origin of replication
   8684..9544    -  CDS            AmpR: β-lactamase; bla; confers resistance to ampicillin, carbenicillin, and related antibiotics
   9545..9649    -  promoter       AmpR promoter: bla
>Addgene plasmid #220131 | dCas9-FCPF | addgene full sequence | sequence record 439246 | Addgene NGS Result
GACGGATCGGGAGATCTCCCGATCCCCTATGGTGCACTCTCAGTACAATCTGCTCTGATGCCGCATAGTT
AAGCCAGTATCTGCTCCCTGCTTGTGTGTTGGAGGTCGCTGAGTAGTGCGCGAGCAAAATTTAAGCTACA
ACAAGGCAAGGCTTGACCGACAATTGCATGAAGAATCTGCTTAGGGTTAGGCGTTTTGCGCTGCTTCGCG
ATGTACGGGCCAGATATACGCGTTGACATTGATTATTGACTAGTTATTAATAGTAATCAATTACGGGGTC
ATTAGTTCATAGCCCATATATGGAGTTCCGCGTTACATAACTTACGGTAAATGGCCCGCCTGGCTGACCG
CCCAACGACCCCCGCCCATTGACGTCAATAATGACGTATGTTCCCATAGTAACGCCAATAGGGACTTTCC
ATTGACGTCAATGGGTGGAGTATTTACGGTAAACTGCCCACTTGGCAGTACATCAAGTGTATCATATGCC
AAGTACGCCCCCTATTGACGTCAATGACGGTAAATGGCCCGCCTGGCATTATGCCCAGTACATGACCTTA
TGGGACTTTCCTACTTGGCAGTACATCTACGTATTAGTCATCGCTATTACCATGGTGATGCGGTTTTGGC
AGTACATCAATGGGCGTGGATAGCGGTTTGACTCACGGGGATTTCCAAGTCTCCACCCCATTGACGTCAA
TGGGAGTTTGTTTTGGCACCAAAATCAACGGGACTTTCCAAAATGTCGTAACAACTCCGCCCCATTGACG
CAAATGGGCGGTAGGCGTGTACGGTGGGAGGTCTATATAAGCAGAGCTCTCTGGCTAACTAGAGAACCCA
CTGCTTACTGGCTTATCGAAATTAATACGACTCACTATAGGGAGACCCAAGCTGGCTAGCGCCATGGACT
ACAAAGACCATGACGGTGATTATAAAGATCATGACATCGATTACAAGGATGACGATGACAAGATGGCCCC
CAAGAAGAAGAGGAAGGTGGGCCGCGGAATGGATAAGAAATACTCAATAGGCTTAGCTATCGGCACAAAT
AGCGTCGGATGGGCGGTGATCACTGATGAATATAAGGTTCCGTCTAAAAAGTTCAAGGTTCTGGGAAATA
CAGACCGCCACAGTATCAAAAAAAATCTTATAGGGGCTCTTTTATTTGACAGTGGAGAGACAGCGGAAGC
GACTCGTCTCAAACGGACAGCTCGTAGAAGGTATACACGTCGGAAGAATCGTATTTGTTATCTACAGGAG
ATTTTTTCAAATGAGATGGCGAAAGTAGATGATAGTTTCTTTCATCGACTTGAAGAGTCTTTTTTGGTGG
AAGAAGACAAGAAGCATGAACGTCATCCTATTTTTGGAAATATAGTAGATGAAGTTGCTTATCATGAGAA
ATATCCAACTATCTATCATCTGCGAAAAAAATTGGTAGATTCTACTGATAAAGCGGATTTGCGCTTAATC
TATTTGGCCTTAGCGCATATGATTAAGTTTCGTGGTCATTTTTTGATTGAGGGAGATTTAAATCCTGATA
ATAGTGATGTGGACAAACTATTTATCCAGTTGGTACAAACCTACAATCAATTATTTGAAGAAAACCCTAT
TAACGCAAGTGGAGTAGATGCTAAAGCGATTCTTTCTGCACGATTGAGTAAATCAAGACGATTAGAAAAT
CTCATTGCTCAGCTCCCCGGTGAGAAGAAAAATGGCTTATTTGGGAATCTCATTGCTTTGTCATTGGGTT
TGACCCCTAATTTTAAATCAAATTTTGATTTGGCAGAAGATGCTAAATTACAGCTTTCAAAAGATACTTA
CGATGATGATTTAGATAATTTATTGGCGCAAATTGGAGATCAATATGCTGATTTGTTTTTGGCAGCTAAG
AATTTATCAGATGCTATTTTACTTTCAGATATCCTAAGAGTAAATACTGAAATAACTAAGGCTCCCCTAT
CAGCTTCAATGATTAAACGCTACGATGAACATCATCAAGACTTGACTCTTTTAAAAGCTTTAGTTCGACA
ACAACTTCCAGAAAAGTATAAAGAAATCTTTTTTGATCAATCAAAAAACGGATATGCAGGTTATATTGAT
GGGGGAGCTAGCCAAGAAGAATTTTATAAATTTATCAAACCAATTTTAGAAAAAATGGATGGTACTGAGG
AATTATTGGTGAAACTAAATCGTGAAGATTTGCTGCGCAAGCAACGGACCTTTGACAACGGCTCTATTCC
CCATCAAATTCACTTGGGTGAGCTGCATGCTATTTTGAGAAGACAAGAAGACTTTTATCCATTTTTAAAA
GACAATCGTGAGAAGATTGAAAAAATCTTGACTTTTCGAATTCCTTATTATGTTGGTCCATTGGCGCGTG
GCAATAGTCGTTTTGCATGGATGACTCGGAAGTCTGAAGAAACAATTACCCCATGGAATTTTGAAGAAGT
TGTCGATAAAGGTGCTTCAGCTCAATCATTTATTGAACGCATGACAAACTTTGATAAAAATCTTCCAAAT
GAAAAAGTACTACCAAAACATAGTTTGCTTTATGAGTATTTTACGGTTTATAACGAATTGACAAAGGTCA
AATATGTTACTGAAGGAATGCGAAAACCAGCATTTCTTTCAGGTGAACAGAAGAAAGCCATTGTTGATTT
ACTCTTCAAAACAAATCGAAAAGTAACCGTTAAGCAATTAAAAGAAGATTATTTCAAAAAAATAGAATGT
TTTGATAGTGTTGAAATTTCAGGAGTTGAAGATAGATTTAATGCTTCATTAGGTACCTACCATGATTTGC
TAAAAATTATTAAAGATAAAGATTTTTTGGATAATGAAGAAAATGAAGATATCTTAGAGGATATTGTTTT
AACATTGACCTTATTTGAAGATAGGGAGATGATTGAGGAAAGACTTAAAACATATGCTCACCTCTTTGAT
GATAAGGTGATGAAACAGCTTAAACGTCGCCGTTATACTGGTTGGGGACGTTTGTCTCGAAAATTGATTA
ATGGTATTAGGGATAAGCAATCTGGCAAAACAATATTAGATTTTTTGAAATCAGATGGTTTTGCCAATCG
CAATTTTATGCAGCTGATCCATGATGATAGTTTGACATTTAAAGAAGACATTCAAAAAGCACAAGTGTCT
GGACAAGGCGATAGTTTACATGAACATATTGCAAATTTAGCTGGTAGCCCTGCTATTAAAAAAGGTATTT
TACAGACTGTAAAAGTTGTTGATGAATTGGTCAAAGTAATGGGGCGGCATAAGCCAGAAAATATCGTTAT
TGAAATGGCACGTGAAAATCAGACAACTCAAAAGGGCCAGAAAAATTCGCGAGAGCGTATGAAACGAATC
GAAGAAGGTATCAAAGAATTAGGAAGTCAGATTCTTAAAGAGCATCCTGTTGAAAATACTCAATTGCAAA
ATGAAAAGCTCTATCTCTATTATCTCCAAAATGGAAGAGACATGTATGTGGACCAAGAATTAGATATTAA
TCGTTTAAGTGATTATGATGTCGATGCCATTGTTCCACAAAGTTTCCTTAAAGACGATTCAATAGACAAT
AAGGTCTTAACGCGTTCTGATAAAAATCGTGGTAAATCGGATAACGTTCCAAGTGAAGAAGTAGTCAAAA
AGATGAAAAACTATTGGAGACAACTTCTAAACGCCAAGTTAATCACTCAACGTAAGTTTGATAATTTAAC
GAAAGCTGAACGTGGAGGTTTGAGTGAACTTGATAAAGCTGGTTTTATCAAACGCCAATTGGTTGAAACT
CGCCAAATCACTAAGCATGTGGCACAAATTTTGGATAGTCGCATGAATACTAAATACGATGAAAATGATA
AACTTATTCGAGAGGTTAAAGTGATTACCTTAAAATCTAAATTAGTTTCTGACTTCCGAAAAGATTTCCA
ATTCTATAAAGTACGTGAGATTAACAATTACCATCATGCCCATGATGCGTATCTAAATGCCGTCGTTGGA
ACTGCTTTGATTAAGAAATATCCAAAACTTGAATCGGAGTTTGTCTATGGTGATTATAAAGTTTATGATG
TTCGTAAAATGATTGCTAAGTCTGAGCAAGAAATAGGCAAAGCAACCGCAAAATATTTCTTTTACTCTAA
TATCATGAACTTCTTCAAAACAGAAATTACACTTGCAAATGGAGAGATTCGCAAACGCCCTCTAATCGAA
ACTAATGGGGAAACTGGAGAAATTGTCTGGGATAAAGGGCGAGATTTTGCCACAGTGCGCAAAGTATTGT
CCATGCCCCAAGTCAATATTGTCAAGAAAACAGAAGTACAGACAGGCGGATTCTCCAAGGAGTCAATTTT
ACCAAAAAGAAATTCGGACAAGCTTATTGCTCGTAAAAAAGACTGGGATCCAAAAAAATATGGTGGTTTT
GATAGTCCAACGGTAGCTTATTCAGTCCTAGTGGTTGCTAAGGTGGAAAAAGGGAAATCGAAGAAGTTAA
AATCCGTTAAAGAGTTACTAGGGATCACAATTATGGAAAGAAGTTCCTTTGAAAAAAATCCGATTGACTT
TTTAGAAGCTAAAGGATATAAGGAAGTTAAAAAAGACTTAATCATTAAACTACCTAAATATAGTCTTTTT
GAGTTAGAAAACGGTCGTAAACGGATGCTGGCTAGTGCCGGAGAATTACAAAAAGGAAATGAGCTGGCTC
TGCCAAGCAAATATGTGAATTTTTTATATTTAGCTAGTCATTATGAAAAGTTGAAGGGTAGTCCAGAAGA
TAACGAACAAAAACAATTGTTTGTGGAGCAGCATAAGCATTATTTAGATGAGATTATTGAGCAAATCAGT
GAATTTTCTAAGCGTGTTATTTTAGCAGATGCCAATTTAGATAAAGTTCTTAGTGCATATAACAAACATA
GAGACAAACCAATACGTGAACAAGCAGAAAATATTATTCATTTATTTACGTTGACGAATCTTGGAGCTCC
CGCTGCTTTTAAATATTTTGATACAACAATTGATCGTAAACGATATACGTCTACAAAAGAAGTTTTAGAT
GCCACTCTTATCCATCAATCCATCACTGGTCTTTATGAAACACGCATTGATTTGAGTCAGCTAGGAGGTG
ACCCAATTGCCGGATCCAAGGCTAGCCCGAAAAAGAAACGCAAAGTTGGGCGCGCCTTCTGCCCATTCTT
AATTAACTACCCGTACGACGTTCCGGACTACGCTTCTTGAATCGGTAGGAATTCGCGGCCGTCTAGACTT
AAGTTTAAACCGCTGATCAGCCTCGACTGTGCCTTCTAGTTGCCAGCCATCTGTTGTTTGCCCCTCCCCC
GTGCCTTCCTTGACCCTGGAAGGTGCCACTCCCACTGTCCTTTCCTAATAAAATGAGGAAATTGCATCGC
ATTGTCTGAGTAGGTGTCATTCTATTCTGGGGGGTGGGGTGGGGCAGGACAGCAAGGGGGAGGATTGGGA
AGACAATAGCAGGCATGCTGGGGATGCGGTGGGCTCTATGGCTTCTGAGGCGGAAAGAACCAGCTGGGGC
TCTAGGGGGTATCCCC
[124 nt withheld, positions 5547-5670]
C
[91 nt withheld, positions 5672-5762]
A
[49 nt withheld, positions 5764-5812]
CCTTTGACGTTGGAGTCCACGTTCTTT
[37 nt withheld, positions 5840-5876]
ACCCTATCTCGGTCTATTCTTTTGATTTATAAGGGATTTTGCCGATTTCGGCCTATTGGTTAAAAAATGA
GCTGATTTAACAAAAATTTAACGCGAATTAATTCTGTGGAATGTGTGTCAGTTAGGGTGTGGAAAGTCCC
CAGGCTCCCCAGCAGGCAGAAGTATGCAAAGCATGCATCTCAATTAGTCAGCAACCAGGTGTGGAAAGTC
CCCAGGCTCCCCAGCAGGCAGAAGTATGCAAAGCATGCATCTCAATTAGTCAGCAACCATAGTCCCGCCC
CTAACTCCGCCCATCCCGCCCCTAACTCCGCCCAGTTCCGCCCATTCTCCGCCCCATGGCTGACTAATTT
TTTTTATTTATGCAGAGGCCGAGGCCGCCTCTGCCTCTGAGCTATTCCAGAAGTAGTGAGGAGGCTTTTT
TGGAGGCCTAGGCTTTTGCAAAAAGCTCCCGGGAGCTTGTATATCCATTTTCGGATCTGATCAAGAGACA
GGATGAGGATCGTTTCGCATGATTGAACAAGATGGATTGCACGCAGGTTCTCCGGCCGCTTGGGTGGAGA
GGCTATTCGGCTATGACTGGGCACAACAGACAATCGGCTGCTCTGATGCCGCCGTGTTCCGGCTGTCAGC
GCAGGGGCGCCCGGTTCTTTTTGTCAAGACCGACCTGTCCGGTGCCCTGAATGAACTGCAGGACGAGGCA
GCGCGGCTATCGTGGCTGGCCACGACGGGCGTTCCTTGCGCAGCTGTGCTCGACGTTGTCACTGAAGCGG
GAAGGGACTGGCTGCTATTGGGCGAAGTGCCGGGGCAGGATCTCCTGTCATCTCACCTTGCTCCTGCCGA
GAAAGTATCCATCATGGCTGATGCAATGCGGCGGCTGCATACGCTTGATCCGGCTACCTGCCCATTCGAC
CACCAAGCGAAACATCGCATCGAGCGAGCACGTACTCGGATGGAAGCCGGTCTTGTCGATCAGGATGATC
TGGACGAAGAGCATCAGGGGCTCGCGCCAGCCGAACTGTTCGCCAGGCTCAAGGCGCGCATGCCCGACGG
CGAGGATCTCGTCGTGACCCATGGCGATGCCTGCTTGCCGAATATCATGGTGGAAAATGGCCGCTTTTCT
GGATTCATCGACTGTGGCCGGCTGGGTGTGGCGGACCGCTATCAGGACATAGCGTTGGCTACCCGTGATA
TTGCTGAAGAGCTTGGCGGCGAATGGGCTGACCGCTTCCTCGTGCTTTACGGTATCGCCGCTCCCGATTC
GCAGCGCATCGCCTTCTATCGCCTTCTTGACGAGTTCTTCTGAGCGGGACTCTGGGGTTCGAAATGACCG
ACCAAGCGACGCCCAACCTGCCATCACGAGATTTCGATTCCACCGCCGCCTTCTATGAAAGGTTGGGCTT
CGGAATCGTTTTCCGGGACGCCGGCTGGATGATCCTCCAGCGCGGGGATCTCATGCTGGAGTTCTTCGCC
CACCCCAACTTGTTTATTGCAGCTTATAATGGTTACAAATAAAGCAATAGCATCACAAATTTCACAAATA
AAGCATTTTTTTCACTGCATTCTAGTTGTGGTTTGTCCAAACTCATCAATGTATCTTATCATGTCTGTAT
ACCGTCGACCTCTAGCTAGAGCTTGGCGTAATCATGGTCATAGCTGTTTCCTGTGTGAAATTGTTATCCG
CTCACAATTCCACACAACATACGAGCCGGAAGCATAAAGTGTAAAGCCTGGGGTGCCTAATGAGTGAGCT
AACTCACATTAATTGCGTTGCGCTCACTGCCCGCTTTCCAGTCGGGAAACCTGTCGTGCCAGCTGCATTA
ATGAATCGGCCAACGCGCGGGGAGAGGCGGTTTGCGTATTGGGCGCTCTTCCGCTTCCTCGCTCACTGAC
TCGCTGCGCTCGGTCGTTCGGCTGCGGCGAGCGGTATCAGCTCACTCAAAGGCGGTAATACGGTTATCCA
CAGAATCAGGGGATAACGCAGGAAAGAACATGTGAGCAAAAGGCCAGCAAAAGGCCAGGAACCGTAAAAA
GGCCGCGTTGCTGGCGTTTTTCCATAGGCTCCGCCCCCCTGACGAGCATCACAAAAATCGACGCTCAAGT
CAGAGGTGGCGAAACCCGACAGGACTATAAAGATACCAGGCGTTTCCCCCTGGAAGCTCCCTCGTGCGCT
CTCCTGTTCCGACCCTGCCGCTTACCGGATACCTGTCCGCCTTTCTCCCTTCGGGAAGCGTGGCGCTTTC
TCATAGCTCACGCTGTAGGTATCTCAGTTCGGTGTAGGTCGTTCGCTCCAAGCTGGGCTGTGTGCACGAA
CCCCCCGTTCAGCCCGACCGCTGCGCCTTATCCGGTAACTATCGTCTTGAGTCCAACCCGGTAAGACACG
ACTTATCGCCACTGGCAGCAGCCACTGGTAACAGGATTAGCAGAGCGAGGTATGTAGGCGGTGCTACAGA
GTTCTTGAAGTGGTGGCCTAACTACGGCTACACTAGAAGAACAGTATTTGGTATCTGCGCTCTGCTGAAG
CCAGTTACCTTCGGAAAAAGAGTTGGTAGCTCTTGATCCGGCAAACAAACCACCGCTGGTAGCGGTGGTT
TTTTTGTTTGCAAGCAGCAGATTACGCGCAGAAAAAAAGGATCTCAAGAAGATCCTTTGATCTTTTCTAC
GGGGTCTGACGCTCAGTGGAACGAAAACTCACGTTAAGGGATTTTGGTCATGAGATTATCAAAAAGGATC
TTCACCTAGATCCTTTTAAATTAAAAATGAAGTTTTAAATCAATCTAAAGTATATATGAGTAAACTTGGT
CTGACAGTTACCAATGCTTAATCAGTGAGGCACCTATCTCAGCGATCTGTCTATTTCGTTCATCCATAGT
TGCCTGACTCCCCGTCGTGTAGATAACTACGATACGGGAGGGCTTACCATCTGGCCCCAGTGCTGCAATG
ATACCGCGAGACCCACGCTCACCGGCTCCAGATTTATCAGCAATAAACCAGCCAGCCGGAAGGGCCGAGC
GCAGAAGTGGTCCTGCAACTTTATCCGCCTCCATCCAGTCTATTAATTGTTGCCGGGAAGCTAGAGTAAG
TAGTTCGCCAGTTAATAGTTTGCGCAACGTTGTTGCCATTGCTACAGGCATCGTGGTGTCACGCTCGTCG
TTTGGTATGGCTTCATTCAGCTCCGGTTCCCAACGATCAAGGCGAGTTACATGATCCCCCATGTTGTGCA
AAAAAGCGGTTAGCTCCTTCGGTCCTCCGATCGTTGTCAGAAGTAAGTTGGCCGCAGTGTTATCACTCAT
GGTTATGGCAGCACTGCATAATTCTCTTACTGTCATGCCATCCGTAAGATGCTTTTCTGTGACTGGTGAG
TACTCAACCAAGTCATTCTGAGAATAGTGTATGCGGCGACCGAGTTGCTCTTGCCCGGCGTCAATACGGG
ATAATACCGCGCCACATAGCAGAACTTTAAAAGTGCTCATCATTGGAAAACGTTCTTCGGGGCGAAAACT
CTCAAGGATCTTACCGCTGTTGAGATCCAGTTCGATGTAACCCACTCGTGCACCCAACTGATCTTCAGCA
TCTTTTACTTTCACCAGCGTTTCTGGGTGAGCAAAAACAGGAAGGCAAAATGCCGCAAAAAAGGGAATAA
GGGCGACACGGAAATGTTGAATACTCATACTCTTCCTTTTTCAATATTATTGAAGCATTTATCAGGGTTA
TTGTCTCATGAGCGGATACATATTTGAATGTATTTAGAAAAATAAACAAATAGGGGTTCCGCGCACATTT
CCCCGAAAAGTGCCACCTGACGTC
